>Addgene plasmid #170161 | pAAV-hSyn-DIO-ChroME-ST-P2A-H2B-mRuby3 | addgene full sequence | sequence record 338755 | Addgene NGS Result
TTCTTTCCTGCGTTATCCCCTGATTCTGTGGATAACCGTATTACCGCCTTTGAGTGAGCTGATACCGCTC
GCCGCAGCCGAACGACCGAGCGCAGCGAGTCAGTGAGCGAGGAAGCGGAAGAGCGCCCAATACGCAAACC
GCCTCTCCCCGCGCGTTGGCCGATTCATTAATGCAGCTGCGCGCTCGCTCGCTCACTGAGGCCGCCCGGG
CAAAGCCCGGGCGGCCTCANNNGTGAGYKAGCKMRYKYAKYRGKCACSCKSGSSKAACCN
[40 nt withheld, positions 271-310]
CCCATTCGCCATTCAGGCTGCGCAACTGTTGGGAAGGGCGATCGGTGCGGGCCTCTTCGCTATTACGCCA
GCTGCGCGCTCGCTCGCTCACTGAGGCCGCCCGGGCAAAGCCCGGGCGTCGGGCGACCTTTGGTCGCCCG
GCCTCAGTGAGCGAGCGAGCGCGCAGAGAGGGAGTGGCCAACTCCATCACTAGGGGTTCCTTGTAGTTAA
TGATTAACCCGCCATGCTACTTATCTACGTAGCCATGCTCTAGGAAGATCTCTGCAGAGGGCCCTGCGTA
TGAGTGCAAGTGGGTTTTAGGACCAGGATGAGGCGGGGTGGGGGTGCCTACCTGACGACCGACCCCGACC
CACTGGACAAGCACCCAACCCCCATTCCCCAAATTGCGCATCCCCTATCAGAGAGGGGGAGGGGAAACAG
GATGCGGCGAGGCGCGTGCGCACTGCCAGCTTCAGCACCGCGGACAGTGCCTTCGCCCCCGCCTGGCGGC
GCGCGCCACCGCCGCCTCAGCACTGAAGGCGCGCTGACGTCACTCGCCGGTCCCCCGCAAACTCCCCTTC
CCGGCCACCTTGGTCGCGTCCGCGCCGCCGCCGGCCCAGCCGGACCGCACCACGCGAGGCGCGAGATAGG
GGGGCACGGGCGCGACCATCTGCGCTGCGGCGCCGGCGACTCAGCGCTGCCTCAGTCTGCGGTGGGCAGC
GGAGGAGTCGTGTCGTGCCTGAGAGCGCAGTCGAATTCAAGCTGATAGCAAGGATCCTCTAGAGTCGACT
CCGGAATAACTTCGTATAGGATACTTTATACGAAGTTATGCAGAATGGTAGCTGGATTGTAGCTGCTATT
AGCAATATGAAACCTCTTAATAACTTCGTATAGCATACATTATACGAAGTTATGGCGCGCCTCACTTGTA
CAGCTCGTCCATGCCACCACCAAGGTTGCTGTATTTGGCAACTGCCACTTCTCTTTGCACTACGTAGGTT
TCATTGTCACTCTCCTCGATCCTTTCCAGGCGGTGATCAACGGCATGGACACCGGGCATCTTGATGTTCC
CGACGGTCTTTTTTGACCTGTAAGTTGTCACGAAGTTGCAGTGCAGATGGCCACCACCATCAACTTTCAG
TGCGATGTCAGTGTATCCTCTCAGACCACCATCTGCTGGATACATCATCTCTGTATTAGGCTCCCAACCC
TTGGTCTTCTTCTGCATCACGGGACCATTGGAGGGAAAGTTTACCCCTCTGACCTTGACGTTGTAGACGA
GCTCGCCATCCTCAAGGCTGGTGTCCTGCGTGACGGTGACGACTCCACCATCTTCGTATCTCGTAACTCT
TTCCCAAGTAAAACCCTCAGGAAAGGACTGTTTAAAGAAATCAGGGATGTCGGCCGGGTACTTGATAAAG
GTACGGCTGCCATACATGAACGACGTGGCAAGAATGTCAAAGGCAAATGGCAGGGGTCCTCCCTCGATGA
CTTTGATCCTCATGGTTTGCACTCCCTCGTACGGTCTGCCTTCTCCTTCACCTGTGCATTTGAATTGGTG
GCCGTTGACCGAACCTTCCATGACCACCTTCATACGCATATTTTCCTTGATCAGCTCTTCGCCCTTAGAC
ACCATCTCGAGTGCCTTAGCGCTGGTGTACTTGGTGATGGCCTTAGTACCCTCGGACACGGCGTGCTTGG
CCAACTCCCCAGGCAGCAGCAGGCGCACGGCCGTCTGGATCTCCCTGGAGGTGATGGTCGAGCGCTTGTT
GTAATGCGCCAGGCGGGAAGCCTCACCTGCGATGCGCTCGAAAATGTCGTTCACAAACGAATTCATGATG
CCCATGGCCTTGGACGAAATGCCGGTGTCAGGGTGGACCTGCTTCAGAACCTTGTACACATAGATGGAAT
AGCTCTCCTTGCGGCTGCGCTTGCGCTTCTTGCCGCCTTTCTTCTGCGCCTTAGTCACCGCCTTCTTGGA
GCCCTTTTTCGGGGCGGGAGCAGACTTCGCTGGCTCTGGCATACTAGTAGGTCCAGGGTTCTCCTCCACG
TCTCCAGCCTGCTTCAGCAGGCTGAAGTTAGTAGCTCCGCTTCCTGCCGCGAATCTGGTGGCTTCAGGGA
AGTCCGTGGCACAGCTGATGAAGCTGTCAATGCTGGACATGCTCCGCATGTCGATGACGCCCTCCGTGCG
TGCGGGCAGAGGGGCCACGGGGCTGGGCATGCTGCTCATCTCCAGCTCCTCTGGAGGCTTGCTCTGCGGG
GCCATCTCCTTGGTGTTGAGGATGGGCTGGGACTGCTTATCGTCATCGTCTTTGTAATCTACCGGTGCGG
CCGCCACTCCTCCCTCCTCCTCCTCGTCGACGAAGGTCTCGATCTCCATGTTCTCGCCGGCCACGTTGAT
GGTGGTTGTCTTCCGGATGTCGCCGTGGATCAGGATGTGCTCGTGGATCTTCACTCTCAGGTGGTGGCCC
AGGAAGCCCCAAGTGTTCTTGCTGATCAGATCCAGGATCAGGTGGCCGATTCCGCTGGTGTAAGGTGTGA
TCAGGCCCAGTCCCTCGTGTCCGGCGATGAACATCACGGGGAACATCAGCCAAGAGCAGAAGAAGACGTA
GGCCATGATCTTGCAAATCTTCCGGCAGACGCCTTTGGGCAGGGTGTGGTAGCTCTCGATATACACCTTG
GCGATCTGGAAGAAGCAAGTCACGCCGTAGAACAGGCCGATCATGAAGAACAGGATCTTCAGGGGGCCCT
TTGTAAAGGCGGCTGTGATCCCCCACACGATGTTGCCGATGTCGGTCACCAGGATGGTCATGGTCCGCTT
GCTGTACTCTTCGTGCAGTCCGGTCAGGTTGCTCAGGTGGATCAGGATCACGGGGCAAGTCAGGAGCCAC
TCGCTGTACCGCAGCCAAATCACGGCTCCTCCGTTGGTCTGGTACACTGTGGCTGGGCTGTCGACCTCGT
GGAACAGCTCGATGAAGCACTTGACGAGCTCGATCACGCAGACGTAGACCTCCTCCCAGCCGGTTGTGGC
CTTGAAGCTGTGCCAACCGTAGAAGATGAGCTGCACGATAGCCACGATCACGGTGAACCACTGGAGTCCC
ACTGCGATCTTGTGCTGCAGCTCGGTTCCGTGGTTGATGTGGGGGAAGCAACCGTGATCGGCTCCGGCTG
TTGTGGCGTTAGAGGTTTCTCCGTGAGCGTCTGCTGCTGGTGTCACCACTGCTGCGGCGCTCAGCAGGCC
TCTAATTGTGGCTTCGGCGCTAGGCACGGCTGAGATAAAGGCGTGGGTCATTGTGGCGGCTGTTTCCATA
CTGCTAGCATAACTTCGTATAAAGTATCCTATACGAAGTTATTTGCCTTAACCCAGAAATTATCACTGTT
ATTCTTTAGAATGGTGCAAAGAATAACTTCGTATAATGTATGCTATACGAAGTTATGAATTCGATATCAA
GCTTATCGATAATCAACCTCTGGATTACAAAATTTGTGAAAGATTGACTGGTATTCTTAACTATGTTGCT
CCTTTTACGCTATGTGGATACGCTGCTTTAATGCCTTTGTATCATGCTATTGCTTCCCGTATGGCTTTCA
TTTTCTCCTCCTTGTATAAATCCTGGTTGCTGTCTCTTTATGAGGAGTTGTGGCCCGTTGTCAGGCAACG
TGGCGTGGTGTGCACTGTGTTTGCTGACGCAACCCCCACTGGTTGGGGCATTGCCACCACCTGTCAGCTC
CTTTCCGGGACTTTCGCTTTCCCCCTCCCTATTGCCACGGCGGAACTCATCGCCGCCTGCCTTGCCCGCT
GCTGGACAGGGGCTCGGCTGTTGGGCACTGACAATTCCGTGGTGTTGTCGGGGAAATCATCGTCCTTTCC
TTGGCTGCTCGCCTGTGTTGCCACCTGGATTCTGCGCGGGACGTCCTTCTGCTACGTCCCTTCGGCCCTC
AATCCAGCGGACCTTCCTTCCCGCGGCCTGCTGCCGGCTCTGCGGCCTCTTCCGCGTCTTCGCCTTCGCC
CTCAGACGAGTCGGATCTCCCTTTGGGCCGCCTCCCCGCATCGATACCGTCGACCTCGACCCGGGCGGCC
GCTTCGAGCAGACATGATAAGATACATTGATGAGTTTGGACAAACCACAACTAGAATGCAGTGAAAAAAA
TGCTTTATTTGTGAAATTTGTGATGCTATTGCTTTATTTGTAACCATTATAAGCTGCAATAAACAAGTTA
ACAACAACAATTGCATTCATTTTATGTTTCAGGTTCAGGGGGAGATGTGGGAGGTTTTTTAAAGCAAGTA
AAACCTCTACAAATGTGGTAAAATCGATAAGGATCTTCCTAGAGCATGGCTACGTAGATAAGTAGCATGG
CGGGTTAATCATTAACTACAAGGAACCCCTAGTGATGGAGTTGGCCACTCCCTCTCTGCGCGCTCGCTCG
CTCACTGAGGCCGCCCGGGCTTTGCCCGGGCGGCSKCRGKSRGYRWCMGCTCRCKCARMKGCRKTAATRC
GRSCSYRYAGYCTCCCTCTCTGCGCGCTCGCTCKCGCTCACTGAGGCCGGGCGACCAAAGGTCGCCCGAC
GCCCGGGCTTTGCCCGGGCGGCCTCAGTGAGCGAGCGAGCGCGCAGCTGGCGTAATAGCGAAGAGGCCCG
CACCGATCGCCCTTCCCAACAGTTGCGCAGCCTGAATGGCGAATGGG
[124 nt withheld, positions 4978-5101]
C
[91 nt withheld, positions 5103-5193]
A
[49 nt withheld, positions 5195-5243]
CCTTTGACGTTGGAGTCCACGTTCTTT
[37 nt withheld, positions 5271-5307]
ACCCTATCTCGGTCTATTCTTTTGATTTATAAGGGATTTTGCCGATTTCGGCCTATTGGTTAAAAAATGA
GCTGATTTAACAAAAATTTAACGCGAATTTTAACAAAATATTAACGCTTACAATTTAGGTGGCACTTTTC
GGGGAAATGTGCGCGGAACCCCTATTTGTTTATTTTTCTAAATACATTCAAATATGTATCCGCTCATGAG
ACAATAACCCTGATAAATGCTTCAATAATATTGAAAAAGGAAGAGTATGAGTATTCAACATTTCCGTGTC
GCCCTTATTCCCTTTTTTGCGGCATTTTGCCTTCCTGTTTTTGCTCACCCAGAAACGCTGGTGAAAGTAA
AAGATGCTGAAGATCAGTTGGGTGCACGAGTGGGTTACATCGAACTGGATCTCAACAGCGGTAAGATCCT
TGAGAGTTTTCGCCCCGAAGAACGTTTTCCAATGATGAGCACTTTTAAAGTTCTGCTATGTGGCGCGGTA
TTATCCCGTATTGACGCCGGGCAAGAGCAACTCGGTCGCCGCATACACTATTCTCAGAATGACTTGGTTG
AGTACTCACCAGTCACAGAAAAGCATCTTACGGATGGCATGACAGTAAGAGAATTATGCAGTGCTGCCAT
AACCATGAGTGATAACACTGCGGCCAACTTACTTCTGACAACGATCGGAGGACCGAAGGAGCTAACCGCT
TTTTTGCACAACATGGGGGATCATGTAACTCGCCTTGATCGTTGGGAACCGGAGCTGAATGAAGCCATAC
CAAACGACGAGCGTGACACCACGATGCCTGTAGCAATGGCAACAACGTTGCGCAAACTATTAACTGGCGA
ACTACTTACTCTAGCTTCCCGGCAACAATTAATAGACTGGATGGAGGCGGATAAAGTTGCAGGACCACTT
CTGCGCTCGGCCCTTCCGGCTGGCTGGTTTATTGCTGATAAATCTGGAGCCGGTGAGCGTGGGTCTCGCG
GTATCATTGCAGCACTGGGGCCAGATGGTAAGCCCTCCCGTATCGTAGTTATCTACACGACGGGGAGTCA
GGCAACTATGGATGAACGAAATAGACAGATCGCTGAGATAGGTGCCTCACTGATTAAGCATTGGTAACTG
TCAGACCAAGTTTACTCATATATACTTTAGATTGATTTAAAACTTCATTTTTAATTTAAAAGGATCTAGG
TGAAGATCCTTTTTGATAATCTCATGACCAAAATCCCTTAACGTGAGTTTTCGTTCCACTGAGCGTCAGA
CCCCGTAGAAAAGATCAAAGGATCTTCTTGAGATCCTTTTTTTCTGCGCGTAATCTGCTGCTTGCAAACA
AAAAAACCACCGCTACCAGCGGTGGTTTGTTTGCCGGATCAAGAGCTACCAACTCTTTTTCCGAAGGTAA
CTGGCTTCAGCAGAGCGCAGATACCAAATACTGTTCTTCTAGTGTAGCCGTAGTTAGGCCACCACTTCAA
GAACTCTGTAGCACCGCCTACATACCTCGCTCTGCTAATCCTGTTACCAGTGGCTGCTGCCAGTGGCGAT
AAGTCGTGTCTTACCGGGTTGGACTCAAGACGATAGTTACCGGATAAGGCGCAGCGGTCGGGCTGAACGG
GGGGTTCGTGCACACAGCCCAGCTTGGAGCGAACGACCTACACCGAACTGAGATACCTACAGCGTGAGCT
ATGAGAAAGCGCCACGCTTCCCGAAGGGAGAAAGGCGGACAGGTATCCGGTAAGCGGCAGGGTCGGAACA
GGAGAGCGCACGAGGGAGCTTCCAGGGGGAAACGCCTGGTATCTTTATAGTCCTGTCGGGTTTCGCCACC
TCTGACTTGAGCGTCGATTTTTGTGATGCTCGTCAGGGGGGCGGAGCCTATGGAAAAACGCCAGCAACGC
GGCCTTTTTACGGTTCCTGGCCTTTTGCTGGCCTTTTGCTCACATG
Features (pLannotate 1.2.2; 30 found; start..end, strand, type, name):
      1..121     +  rep_origin     RSF ori (fragment): Plasmids containing the RSF 1030 origin of replication can be propagated in E. coli cells that contain additional plasmids with compatible origins.
    123..179     +  CDS            lacI (fragment): lac repressor; lacI; The lac repressor binds to the lac operator to inhibit transcription in E. coli. This inhibition can be relieved by adding lactose or isopropyl-β-D-thiogalactopyranoside (IPTG).
    173..223     -  repeat_region  AAV2 ITR (fragment): inverted terminal repeat of adeno-associated virus serotype 2 inverted
    271..310     -  rep_origin     f1 ori (fragment) (sequence withheld): f1 bacteriophage origin of replication; arrow indicates direction of (+) strand synthesis
    315..384     -  CDS            lacZα (fragment): LacZα fragment of β-galactosidase; lacZ fragment
    379..511     -  repeat_region  AAV2 ITR (fragment): inverted terminal repeat of adeno-associated virus serotype 2 inverted
    593..1040    +  promoter       hSyn promoter: human synapsin I promoter; confers neuron-specific expression (Kügler et al., 2003)
   1062..1079    +  misc_feature   MCS (fragment): pUC18/19 multiple cloning site
   1086..1119    +  protein_bind   lox2272: Cre-mediated recombination occurs in the 8-bp core sequence (GGATACTT). lox2272 sites are compatible with each other, but incompatible with loxP or loxN sites (Lee and Saito, 1988). Cre recombinase
   1120..1169    -  intron         β-globin intron (fragment): internally truncated intron from human β-globin
   1170..1203    +  protein_bind   loxP: Cre-mediated recombination occurs in the 8-bp core sequence (GCATACAT). Cre recombinase
   1215..1925    -  CDS            mRuby3: mRuby3 is a basic (constitutively fluorescent) red fluorescent protein published in 2016, derived from Entacmaea quadricolor. It has low acid sensitivity.
   1935..2312    -  CDS            H2B: human histone H2B; HIST1H2BJ
   2388..2585    -  CDS            Kcnb1 (fragment): KCNB1_RAT - Experimental evidence at protein level: Swiss-Prot protein existence level 1. Voltage-gated potassium channel that mediates transmembrane potassium transport in excitable membranes, primarily in the brain, but also in the pancreas and cardiovascular system. Contributes to the regulation of the action potential (AP) repolarization, duration and frequency of repetitive AP firing in neurons, muscle cells and endocrine cells and plays a role in homeostatic attenuation of electrical excitability throughout the brain (PubMed:10024359, PubMed:10618149, PubMed:12451110, PubMed:17379638, Pu
   2946..2973    -  CDS            CoChR (fragment): high-photocurrent channelrhodopsin from Chloromonas oogama (Shemesh et al., 2017)
   3609..3642    -  protein_bind   lox2272: Cre-mediated recombination occurs in the 8-bp core sequence (GGATACTT). lox2272 sites are compatible with each other, but incompatible with loxP or loxN sites (Lee and Saito, 1988). Cre recombinase
   3643..3692    -  intron         β-globin intron (fragment): internally truncated intron from human β-globin
   3693..3726    -  protein_bind   loxP: Cre-mediated recombination occurs in the 8-bp core sequence (GCATACAT). Cre recombinase
   3727..3751    +  misc_feature   MCS (fragment): pBluescript multiple cloning site
   3751..4339    +  misc_feature   WPRE: woodchuck hepatitis virus posttranscriptional regulatory element
   4340..4359    +  misc_feature   MCS (fragment): pBluescript multiple cloning site
   4388..4509    -  polyA_signal   SV40 poly(A) signal: SV40 polyadenylation signal
   4532..4600    -  CDS            large T antigen (fragment): large T antigen from SV40 (simian virus 40)
   4671..4733    +  repeat_region  AAV2 ITR (fragment): inverted terminal repeat of adeno-associated virus serotype 2 inverted
   4802..4909    +  repeat_region  AAV2 ITR (fragment): inverted terminal repeat of adeno-associated virus serotype 2 inverted
   4904..4973    +  CDS            lacZα (fragment): LacZα fragment of β-galactosidase; lacZ fragment
   4978..5406    +  rep_origin     f1 ori (sequence partly withheld): f1 bacteriophage origin of replication; arrow indicates direction of (+) strand synthesis
   5459..5563    +  promoter       AmpR promoter: bla
   5564..6424    +  CDS            AmpR: β-lactamase; bla; confers resistance to ampicillin, carbenicillin, and related antibiotics
   6595..7183    +  rep_origin     ori: high-copy-number ColE1/pMB1/pBR322/pUC origin of replication
