[The description below was written by a language model from this plasmid's Addgene catalogue record and pLannotate feature annotations shown in this document.]
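Description:
pAAV-hSyn-DIO-ChroME-ST-P2A-H2B-mRuby3 is an adeno-associated virus transfer plasmid (7,243 nt in the sequenced record) for Cre-dependent, neuron-specific expression of a soma-targeted optogenetic actuator. It is propagated in E. coli through a high-copy ColE1/pUC-type origin and selected with ampicillin via the AmpR β-lactamase gene; an f1 origin is also present. The expression cassette is flanked by AAV2 inverted terminal repeats, which allow it to be packaged into recombinant AAV particles. The ITRs are annotated only as fragments. Several other very short hits (RSF ori, lacI, lacZα, β-globin intron, large T antigen) look like backbone remnants or incidental matches rather than functional parts.

Expression is driven by the human synapsin I promoter, which restricts it to neurons. Downstream, the coding sequence sits in reverse orientation between paired, oppositely oriented lox2272 and loxP sites, the double-floxed inverted (DIO) arrangement. Without Cre, the open reading frame is antisense to the promoter and is not expressed. Cre recombination inverts it and locks it into the sense orientation, confining expression to Cre-positive cells. The payload encodes the cation channelrhodopsin ChroME, of which the automated annotation recognises only a short CoChR-like match. ChroME is fused to a segment of the Kv2.1 potassium channel (Kcnb1), which matches the "ST" tag that concentrates the opsin at the soma and proximal dendrites. According to the catalogue entry, a P2A self-cleaving peptide, not annotated in the feature table, separates the opsin from human histone H2B fused to mRuby3, giving a red nuclear marker for opsin-expressing cells. A WPRE and an SV40 polyadenylation signal follow the cassette and support transcript stability and processing. The construct suits spatially and temporally precise photostimulation of defined neuronal populations.
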