Addgene plasmid #170161: pAAV-hSyn-DIO-ChroME-ST-P2A-H2B-mRuby3
Purpose: Cation channelrhodopsin ChroME targeted to the neuronal soma and proximal dendrites and separated from nuclear mRuby3 by P2A in a viral vector
Depositing lab: Hillel Adesnik. Depositing organization: University of California, Berkeley. Publication: High-performance microbial opsins for spatially and temporally precise perturbations of large neuronal networks. Sridharan S, Gajowa MA, Ogando MB, Jagadisan UK, Abdeladim L, Sadahiro M, Bounds HA, Hendricks WD, Turney TS, Tayler I, Gopakumar K, Oldenburg IA, Brohawn SG, Adesnik H. Neuron. 2022 Jan 27. pii: S0896-6273(22)00008-3. doi: 10.1016/j.neuron.2022.01.008. PubMed 35120626.
Backbone
  Vector backbone: pAAV
  Vector type: Mammalian Expression, AAV
Growth in bacteria
  Bacterial resistance: Ampicillin, 100 μg/mL
  Growth temperature: 37°C
  Growth strain: NEB Stable
  Copy number: Unknown
Gene/Insert
  Gene/Insert name: ChroME-P2A-H2B-mRuby3
Terms and licenses: Academic/Nonprofit Terms; Industry Terms: Not Available to Industry
How to cite: pAAV-hSyn-DIO-ChroME-ST-P2A-H2B-mRuby3 was a gift from Hillel Adesnik (Addgene plasmid # 170161 ; http://n2t.net/addgene:170161 ; RRID:Addgene_170161)
